Addgene plasmid #59175: p201N Cas9
Purpose: Cas9 driven by double 35S, nptII for plant selection, I-PpoI site to accept gRNA from pUC gRNA Shuttle
Depositing lab: Wayne Parrott. Depositing organization: University of Georgia. Publication: Targeted genome modifications in soybean with CRISPR/Cas9. Jacobs TB, LaFayette PR, Schmitz RJ, Parrott WA. BMC Biotechnol. 2015 Mar 12;15:16. doi: 10.1186/s12896-015-0131-2. PubMed 25879861.
Backbone
  Vector backbone: pPZP
  Backbone size w/o insert (bp): 6200
  Total vector size (bp): 14349
  Modifications to backbone: Inclusion of aph gene for bacterial selection on kanamycin.
  Vector type: CRISPR
  Selectable markers: G418, kanamycin
Growth in bacteria
  Bacterial resistance: Kanamycin, 50 μg/mL
  Growth temperature: 37°C
  Growth strain: DH10B
  Copy number: High Copy
Gene/Insert 1
  Gene/Insert name: Cas9 (alt name: Cas9 human-codon optimized)
  Species: Synthetic
  Insert size (bp): 5265
  Promoter: 2x35S
  Cloning method: Restriction Enzyme; 5′ cloning site I-SceI (not destroyed); 3′ cloning site I-SceI (not destroyed)
  Sequencing primers: 5′ ACATGCACCTAATTTCACTAGATGT; 3′ TGTAAAACGACGGCCAGT
Gene/Insert 2
  Gene/Insert name: nptII
  Species: E. coli
  Insert size (bp): 2184
  Promoter: StUbi-3P
  Cloning method: Unknown
  Sequencing primers: 5′ AGCGGATAACAATTTCACACAGGA; 3′ GCAGAGCTTACACTCTCATTC
Terms and licenses: Academic/Nonprofit Terms; Industry Terms: Not Available to Industry
How to cite: p201N Cas9 was a gift from Wayne Parrott (Addgene plasmid # 59175 ; http://n2t.net/addgene:59175 ; RRID:Addgene_59175)
