[The description below was written by a language model from this plasmid's Addgene catalogue record and pLannotate feature annotations shown in this document.]
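Description:
p201N Cas9 is a pPZP-derived binary T-DNA vector for CRISPR/Cas9 genome editing in plants, described in work on targeted modification of the soybean genome. The backbone outside the T-DNA borders carries two replication systems. One is a high-copy ColE1/pMB1-type origin with the pBR322 bom region for propagation in E. coli. The other is the pVS1 oriV with its RepA replication and StaA stability proteins, a module generally used to maintain binary vectors in Agrobacterium. Bacterial selection is on kanamycin through an aph(3')-Ia gene that was added to the backbone. The catalogue lists the total size as about 14.3 kb, and the sequenced record is slightly longer at about 14.4 kb.

Between the nopaline-type left and right border repeats lie two plant expression units. Next to the left border, in reverse orientation, is nptII (the Tn5 aminoglycoside phosphotransferase), recorded as driven by the StUbi-3 promoter. It allows selection of transformed plant tissue on kanamycin or G418, although the promoter itself is not annotated in the feature table. Downstream, an enhanced CaMV 35S promoter with a duplicated enhancer drives a human-codon-optimized Streptococcus pyogenes Cas9, terminated by the NOS terminator. This cassette is flanked by intact I-SceI sites. Remnants of the lac promoter/operator and lacZα from the original multiple cloning region flank these units.

The plasmid carries no guide RNA. Instead it provides an I-PpoI site that accepts a gRNA expression cassette transferred from the companion pUC gRNA Shuttle plasmid, which yields a single T-DNA carrying nuclease, guide and selectable marker.
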