Features (pLannotate 1.2.2; 19 found; start..end, strand, type, name):
    256..657     +  CDS            Y4CG_SINFN (fragment): Protein inferred from homology: Swiss-Prot protein existence level 3. From Sinorhizobium fredii (strain NBRC 101917 / NGR234).
   1217..1846    +  CDS            pVS1 StaA: stability protein from the Pseudomonas plasmid pVS1 (Heeb et al., 2000)
   2275..3348    +  CDS            pVS1 RepA: replication protein from the Pseudomonas plasmid pVS1 (Heeb et al., 2000)
   3414..3608    +  rep_origin     pVS1 oriV: origin of replication for the Pseudomonas plasmid pVS1 (Heeb et al., 2000)
   3811..3850    +  CDS            rop (fragment): Rop protein, which maintains plasmids at low copy number; rop
   3952..4092    +  misc_feature   bom: basis of mobility region from pBR322
   4278..4866    -  rep_origin     ori: high-copy-number ColE1/pMB1/pBR322/pUC origin of replication
   4961..5776    -  CDS            KanR: aminoglycoside phosphotransferase; aph(3')-Ia; confers resistance to kanamycin in bacteria or G418 (Geneticin®) in eukaryotes
   6069..6093    +  misc_feature   LB T-DNA repeat: left border repeat from nopaline C58 T-DNA
   6169..6257    +  CDS            lacI (fragment): lac repressor; lacI; The lac repressor binds to the lac operator to inhibit transcription in E. coli. This inhibition can be relieved by adding lactose or isopropyl-β-D-thiogalactopyranoside (IPTG).
   6270..6291    +  protein_bind   CAP binding site: CAP binding activates transcription in the presence of cAMP. E. coli catabolite activator protein
   6306..6336    +  promoter       lac promoter: promoter for the E. coli lac operon
   6340..6362    +  protein_bind   lac operator (fragment): The lac repressor binds to the lac operator to inhibit transcription in E. coli. This inhibition can be relieved by adding lactose or isopropyl-β-D-thiogalactopyranoside (IPTG). lac repressor encoded by lacI
   6906..7700    -  CDS            NeoR/KanR: aminoglycoside phosphotransferase from Tn5; aph(3')-II (or nptII); confers resistance to neomycin, kanamycin, and G418 (Geneticin®)
   8846..9522    +  promoter       CaMV 35S promoter (enhanced): cauliflower mosaic virus 35S promoter with a duplicated enhancer region
   9568..13671   +  CDS            cas9: CAS9_STRP1 - Also known as csn1 From Streptococcus pyogenes serotype M1.
  13771..14023   +  terminator     NOS terminator: nopaline synthase terminator and poly(A) signal
  14063..14217   +  CDS            lacZα (fragment): LacZα fragment of β-galactosidase; lacZ fragment
  14276..14300   +  misc_feature   RB T-DNA repeat: right border repeat from nopaline C58 T-DNA
>Addgene plasmid #59175 | p201N Cas9 | addgene full sequence | sequence record 266922 | Addgene NGS Result
AGTACTTTAAAGTACTTTAAAGTACTTTAAAGTACTTTGATCCAACCCCTCCGCTGCTATAGTGCAGTCG
GCTTCTGACGTTCAGTGCAGCCGTCTTCTGAAAACGACATGTCGCACAAGTCCTAAGTTACGCGACAGGC
TGCCGCCCTGCCCTTTTCCTGGCGTTTTCTTGTCGCGTGTTTTAGTCGCATAAAGTAGAATACTTGCGAC
TAGAACCGGAGACATTACGCCATGAACAAGAGCGCCGCCGCTGGCCTGCTGGGCTATGCCCGCGTCAGCA
CCGACGACCAGGACTTGACCAACCAACGGGCCGAACTGCACGCGGCCGGCTGCACCAAGCTGTTTTCCGA
GAAGATCACCGGCACCAGGCGCGACCGCCCGGAGCTGGCCAGGATGCTTGACCACCTACGCCCTGGCGAC
GTTGTGACAGTGACCAGGCTAGACCGCCTGGCCCGCAGCACCCGCGACCTACTGGACATTGCCGAGCGCA
TCCAGGAGGCCGGCGCGGGCCTGCGTAGCCTGGCAGAGCCGTGGGCCGACACCACCACGCCGGCCGGCCG
CATGGTGTTGACCGTGTTCGCCGGCATTGCCGAGTTCGAGCGTTCCCTAATCATCGACCGCACCCGGAGC
GGGCGCGAGGCCGCCAAGGCCCGAGGCGTGAAGTTTGGCCCCCGCCCTACCCTCACCCCGGCACAGATCG
CGCACGCCCGCGAGCTGATCGACCAGGAAGGCCGCACCGTGAAAGAGGCGGCTGCACTGCTTGGCGTGCA
TCGCTCGACCCTGTACCGCGCACTTGAGCGCAGCGAGGAAGTGACGCCCACCGAGGCCAGGCGGCGCGGT
GCCTTCCGTGAGGACGCATTGACCGAGGCCGACGCCCTGGCGGCCGCCGAGAATGAACGCCAAGAGGAAC
AAGCATGAAACCGCACCAGGACGGCCAGGACGAACCGTTTTTCATTACCGAAGAGATCGAGGCGGAGATG
ATCGCGGCCGGGTACGTGTTCGAGCCGCCCGCGCACGTCTCAACCGTGCGGCTGCATGAAATCCTGGCCG
GTTTGTCTGATGCCAAGCTGGCGGCCTGGCCGGCCAGCTTGGCCGCTGAAGAAACCGAGCGCCGCCGTCT
AAAAAGGTGATGTGTATTTGAGTAAAACAGCTTGCGTCATGCGGTCGCTGCGTATATGATGCGATGAGTA
AATAAACAAATACGCAAGGGGAACGCATGAAGGTTATCGCTGTACTTAACCAGAAAGGCGGGTCAGGCAA
GACGACCATCGCAACCCATCTAGCCCGCGCCCTGCAACTCGCCGGGGCCGATGTTCTGTTAGTCGATTCC
GATCCCCAGGGCAGTGCCCGCGATTGGGCGGCCGTGCGGGAAGATCAACCGCTAACCGTTGTCGGCATCG
ACCGCCCGACGATTGACCGCGACGTGAAGGCCATCGGCCGGCGCGACTTCGTAGTGATCGACGGAGCGCC
CCAGGCGGCGGACTTGGCTGTGTCCGCGATCAAGGCAGCCGACTTCGTGCTGATTCCGGTGCAGCCAAGC
CCTTACGACATATGGGCCACCGCCGACCTGGTGGAGCTGGTTAAGCAGCGCATTGAGGTCACGGATGGAA
GGCTACAAGCGGCCTTTGTCGTGTCGCGGGCGATCAAAGGCACGCGCATCGGCGGTGAGGTTGCCGAGGC
GCTGGCCGGGTACGAGCTGCCCATTCTTGAGTCCCGTATCACGCAGCGCGTGAGCTACCCAGGCACTGCC
GCCGCCGGCACAACCGTTCTTGAATCAGAACCCGAGGGCGACGCTGCCCGCGAGGTCCAGGCGCTGGCCG
CTGAAATTAAATCAAAACTCATTTGAGTTAATGAGGTAAAGAGAAAATGAGCAAAAGCACAAACACGCTA
AGTGCCGGCCGTCCGAGCGCACGCAGCAGCAAGGCTGCAACGTTGGCCAGCCTGGCAGACACGCCAGCCA
TGAAGCGGGTCAACTTTCAGTTGCCGGCGGAGGATCACACCAAGCTGAAGATGTACGCGGTACGCCAAGG
CAAGACCATTACCGAGCTGCTATCTGAATACATCGCGCAGCTACCAGAGTAAATGAGCAAATGAATAAAT
GAGTAGATGAATTTTAGCGGCTAAAGGAGGCGGCATGGAAAATCAAGAACAACCAGGCACCGACGCCGTG
GAATGCCCCATGTGTGGAGGAACGGGCGGTTGGCCAGGCGTAAGCGGCTGGGTTGTCTGCCGGCCCTGCA
ATGGCACTGGAACCCCCAAGCCCGAGGAATCGGCGTGAGCGGTCGCAAACCATCCGGCCCGGTACAAATC
GGCGCGGCGCTGGGTGATGACCTGGTGGAGAAGTTGAAGGCCGCGCAGGCCGCCCAGCGGCAACGCATCG
AGGCAGAAGCACGCCCCGGTGAATCGTGGCAAGCGGCCGCTGATCGAATCCGCAAAGAATCCCGGCAACC
GCCGGCAGCCGGTGCGCCGTCGATTAGGAAGCCGCCCAAGGGCGACGAGCAACCAGATTTTTTCGTTCCG
ATGCTCTATGACGTGGGCACCCGCGATAGTCGCAGCATCATGGACGTGGCCGTTTTCCGTCTGTCGAAGC
GTGACCGACGAGCTGGCGAGGTGATCCGCTACGAGCTTCCAGACGGGCACGTAGAGGTTTCCGCAGGGCC
GGCCGGCATGGCCAGTGTGTGGGATTACGACCTGGTACTGATGGCGGTTTCCCATCTAACCGAATCCATG
AACCGATACCGGGAAGGGAAGGGAGACAAGCCCGGCCGCGTGTTCCGTCCACACGTTGCGGACGTACTCA
AGTTCTGCCGGCGAGCCGATGGCGGAAAGCAGAAAGACGACCTGGTAGAAACCTGCATTCGGTTAAACAC
CACGCACGTTGCCATGCAGCGTACGAAGAAGGCCAAGAACGGCCGCCTGGTGACGGTATCCGAGGGTGAA
GCCTTGATTAGCCGCTACAAGATCGTAAAGAGCGAAACCGGGCGGCCGGAGTACATCGAGATCGAGCTAG
CTGATTGGATGTACCGCGAGATCACAGAAGGCAAGAACCCGGACGTGCTGACGGTTCACCCCGATTACTT
TTTGATCGATCCCGGCATCGGCCGTTTTCTCTACCGCCTGGCACGCCGCGCCGCAGGCAAGGCAGAAGCC
AGATGGTTGTTCAAGACGATCTACGAACGCAGTGGCAGCGCCGGAGAGTTCAAGAAGTTCTGTTTCACCG
TGCGCAAGCTGATCGGGTCAAATGACCTGCCGGAGTACGATTTGAAGGAGGAGGCGGGGCAGGCTGGCCC
GATCCTAGTCATGCGCTACCGCAACCTGATCGAGGGCGAAGCATCCGCCGGTTCCTAATGTACGGAGCAG
ATGCTAGGGCAAATTGCCCTAGCAGGGGAAAAAGGTCGAAAAGGTCTCTTTCCTGTGGATAGCACGTACA
TTGGGAACCCAAAGCCGTACATTGGGAACCGGAACCCGTACATTGGGAACCCAAAGCCGTACATTGGGAA
CCGGTCACACATGTAAGTGACTGATATAAAAGAGAAAAAAGGCGATTTTTCCGCCTAAAACTCTTTAAAA
CTTATTAAAACTCTTAAAACCCGCCTGGCCTGTGCATAACTGTCTGGCCAGCGCACAGCCGAAGAGCTGC
AAAAAGCGCCTACCCTTCGGTCGCTGCGCTCCCTACGCCCCGCCGCTTCGCGTCGGCCTATCGCGGCCGC
TGGCCGCTCAAAAATGGCTGGCCTACGGCCAGGCAATCTACCAGGGCGCGGACAAGCCGCGCCGTCGCCA
CTCGACCGCCGGCGCCCACATCAAGGCACCCTGCCTCGCGCGTTTCGGTGATGACGGTGAAAACCTCTGA
CACATGCAGCTCCCGGAGACGGTCACAGCTTGTCTGTAAGCGGATGCCGGGAGCAGACAAGCCCGTCAGG
GCGCGTCAGCGGGTGTTGGCGGGTGTCGGGGCGCAGCCATGACCCAGTCACGTAGCGATAGCGGAGTGTA
TACTGGCTTAACTATGCGGCATCAGAGCAGATTGTACTGAGAGTGCACCATATGCGGTGTGAAATACCGC
ACAGATGCGTAAGGAGAAAATACCGCATCAGGCGCTCTTCCGCTTCCTCGCTCACTGACTCGCTGCGCTC
GGTCGTTCGGCTGCGGCGAGCGGTATCAGCTCACTCAAAGGCGGTAATACGGTTATCCACAGAATCAGGG
GATAACGCAGGAAAGAACATGTGAGCAAAAGGCCAGCAAAAGGCCAGGAACCGTAAAAAGGCCGCGTTGC
TGGCGTTTTTCCATAGGCTCCGCCCCCCTGACGAGCATCACAAAAATCGACGCTCAAGTCAGAGGTGGCG
AAACCCGACAGGACTATAAAGATACCAGGCGTTTCCCCCTGGAAGCTCCCTCGTGCGCTCTCCTGTTCCG
ACCCTGCCGCTTACCGGATACCTGTCCGCCTTTCTCCCTTCGGGAAGCGTGGCGCTTTCTCATAGCTCAC
GCTGTAGGTATCTCAGTTCGGTGTAGGTCGTTCGCTCCAAGCTGGGCTGTGTGCACGAACCCCCCGTTCA
GCCCGACCGCTGCGCCTTATCCGGTAACTATCGTCTTGAGTCCAACCCGGTAAGACACGACTTATCGCCA
CTGGCAGCAGCCACTGGTAACAGGATTAGCAGAGCGAGGTATGTAGGCGGTGCTACAGAGTTCTTGAAGT
GGTGGCCTAACTACGGCTACACTAGAAGGACAGTATTTGGTATCTGCGCTCTGCTGAAGCCAGTTACCTT
CGGAAAAAGAGTTGGTAGCTCTTGATCCGGCAAACAAACCACCGCTGGTAGCGGTGGTTTTTTTGTTTGC
AAGCAGCAGATTACGCGCAGAAAAAAAGGATCTCAAGAAGATCCTTTGATCTTTTCTACGGGGTCTGACG
CTCAGTGGAACGAAAACTCACGTTAAGGGATTTTGGTCATGCAGGATCATGAATTAATTCTTAGAAAAAC
TCATCGAGCATCAAATGAAACTGCAATTTATTCATATCAGGATTATCAATACCATATTTTTGAAAAAGCC
GTTTCTGTAATGAAGGAGAAAACTCACCGAGGCAGTTCCATAGGATGGCAAGATCCTGGTATCGGTCTGC
GATTCCGACTCGTCCAACATCAATACAACCTATTAATTTCCCCTCGTCAAAAATAAGGTTATCAAGTGAG
AAATCACCATGAGTGACGACTGAATCCGGTGAGAATGGCAAAAGTTTATGCATTTCTTTCCAGACTTGTT
CAACAGGCCAGCCATTACGCTCGTCATCAAAATCACTCGCATCAACCAAACCGTTATTCATTCGTGATTG
CGCCTGAGCGAGACGAAATACGCGATCGCTGTTAAAAGGACAATTACAAACAGGAATCGAATGCAACCGG
CGCAGGAACACTGCCAGCGCATCAACAATATTTTCACCTGAATCAGGATATTCTTCTAATACCTGGAATG
CTGTTTTCCCGGGGATCGCAGTGGTGAGTAACCATGCATCATCAGGAGTACGGATAAAATGCTTGATGGT
CGGAAGAGGCATAAATTCCGTCAGCCAGTTTAGTCTGACCATCTCATCTGTAACATCATTGGCAACGCTA
CCTTTGCCATGTTTCAGAAACAACTCTGGCGCATCGGGCTTCCCATACAATCGATAGATTGTCGCACCTG
ATTGCCCGACATTATCGCGAGCCCATTTATACCCATATAAATCAGCATCCATGTTGGAATTTAATCGCGG
CCTAGAGCAAGACGTTTCCCGTTGAATATGGCTCATAACACCCCTTGTATTACTGTTTATGTAAGCAGAC
AGTTTTATTGTTCATGATCTGGATCACAGGCAGCAACGCTCTGTCATCGTTACAATCAACATGCTACCCT
CCGCGAGATCATCCGTGTTTCAAACCCGGCAGCTTAGTTGCCGTTCTTCCGAATAGCATCGGTAACATGA
GCAAAGTCTGCCGCCTTACAACGGCTCTCCCGCTGACGCCGTCCCGGACTGATGGGCTGCCTGTATCGAG
TGGTGATTTTGTGCCGAGCTGCCGGTCGGGGAGCTGTTGGCTGGCTGGTGGCAGGATATATTGTGGTGTA
AACAAATTGACGCTTAGACAACTTAATAACACATTGCGGACGTTTTTAATGTACTGAATTAACGCCGAAT
TGCTCTAGCCAATACGCAAACCGCCTCTCCCCGCGCGTTGGCCGATTCATTAATGCAGCTGGCACGACAG
GTTTCCCGACTGGAAAGCGGGCAGTGAGCGCAACGCAATTAATGTGAGTTAGCTCACTCATTAGGCACCC
CAGGCTTTACACTTTATGCTTCCGGCTCGTATGTTGTGTGGAATTGTGAGCGGATAACAATTTCACACAG
GAAACAGCTATGACATGATTACGAATCCTTGACTAGAGGGTAGGCGCGGCTTAATTAAGCGCTTAATTAA
GCGCTTAATTAAGCGCTTAATAAGCCGCGCCGTACCCCAATAGTCTCGACAGACACATAGCACCTAACAT
TATTGCTTAAATTTACTATTTTTTTACTATATTATACTCAACCCAATGAGCATAAAGACTGTAAAATCTC
AAATTCCTGAGAAGCATATTTATCGATCCCACAGACTTGATAGTTCCATAATCCATACGCTGCAGCCAAA
TTGCTAGTGTGTTGAACATTTAACACGTAGAGAACTAGAAAAGATATAAAACTAAGATTGATATCCAAAA
TAGACGAGAACAATAAGCAAAAACTCTTAGTTTTGAAATAAATCAACAATCCCGAGGGTTGTCACATACA
TCAAAAACGAAAATCCATATAGCAAAAAAAACTCTAAATTACCGTTCGACAAAAAGAGAAAACTGATAGG
ACATTTGCTAAACATTAAAATCAAAATTTGGATCAAGCCGAATTCTCAGAAGAACTCGTCAAGAAGGCGA
TAGAAGGCGATGCGCTGCGAATCGGGAGCGGCGATACCGTAAAGCACGAGGAAGCGGTCAGCCCATTCGC
CGCCAAGCTCTTCAGCAATATCACGGGTAGCCAACGCTATGTCCTGATAGCGGTCCGCCACACCCAGCCG
GCCACAGTCGATGAATCCAGAAAAGCGGCCATTTTCCACCATGATATTCGGCAAGCAGGCATCGCCATGG
GTCACGACGAGATCATCGCCGTCGGGCATGCGCGCCTTGAGCCTGGCGAACAGTTCGGCTGGCGCGAGCC
CCTGATGCTCTTCGTCCAGATCATCCTGATCGACAAGACCGGCTTCCATCCGAGTACGTGCTCGCTCGAT
GCGATGTTTCGCTTGGTGGTCGAATGGGCAGGTAGCCGGATCAAGCGTATGCAGCCGCCGCATTGCATCA
GCCATGATGGATACTTTCTCGGCAGGAGCAAGGTGAGATGACAGGAGATCCTGCCCCGGCACTTCGCCCA
ATAGCAGCCAGTCCCTTCCCGCTTCAGTGACAACGTCGAGCACAGCTGCGCAAGGAACGCCCGTCGTGGC
CAGCCACGATAGCCGCGCTGCCTCGTCCTGCAGTTCATTCAGGGCACCGGACAGGTCGGTCTTGACAAAA
AGAACCGGGCGCCCCTGCGCTGACAGCCGGAACACGGCGGCATCAGAGCAGCCGATTGTCTGTTGTGCCC
AGTCATAGCCGAATAGCCTCTCCACCCAAGCGGCCGGAGAACCTGCGTGCAATCCATCTTGTTCAATCAT
CTCGAGACGTACCGCGCGATGCATTCGAAGATCGATCCTTCGCCTGGAGGAGAGAAATCAGTGGCGCTGC
GGCTTTTAGGGTTTCTTTGTTGATGGAATGAGAGTGTAAGCTCTGCCAGTGCCACTTTATTAGGGTTTTA
CAAGCCCTTTTCTTCGTAATTGGGCCTGACATTTTGTGCCACTTGGGCCTTTAGAGATGAAAATGTATAT
TGGGCTTAAGTTGACTTGAAGGATAAATTAGTTTAGGATATTACGTTTTTTATGAGAATTGGTGTGTCGG
ATACATGTATATGATGCATTCAAATATATGTATTCTAGATACATTTAAGTTTAGATACAATCTAAAATGT
GTCTTTAATTACAGGACTGTAACTAAAATACTTAATGTAAGAAGAATATTACTCCTTTAATAGCTTTTGA
GTATATCTAGTCTAACATCTTTTAAAAAAGTCTAATTTCTTTCATTTATTTTTCGAGCAATAGCAAAGTG
CATAATTATTTTTTTCTTCTAGAAATTCAGATTTGTTTCTCTAAATTTTGAGATTCTTTTCTCAATTTTG
TATGTCTAGAGAACAATGTGTATTTTTCACTCTAGTTGGTTGTTACTTTGTTGAATGTTCTGATAAAAGT
ATATTGTTATTTCTGAAGTAGATATAAACCTTCATTTGGAAATTATACATAAATCAAAATCGTTAATTAT
CTAGATCAAGATATATGCCCTTTTCCTAATGTATTTGATACATGCACCTAATTTCACTAGATGTATCTTT
TCTATTTTTTAAATTATGAATAGTTAATTTTTTCCATATGTGTATTTGATACATACTTCATGACTTTAAA
AAATTAATTATATACCAGATATATGTATTTAAAATTTGTTATGTATTTAAAGTATGTATATGATTATTCG
ATATTAATCTCTTCGATGAAATTTAAATCGATAACTATGTGCTTTGGATCGATCTGCCCACTAGTGAGTC
GTATTACAATTCATGACTCTCTTAAGGTAGCCAAAATCGATATCTAGGGATAACAGGGTAATCGATCACT
AGAATTCGGCGCGCCGGGCCCAACATGGTGGAGCACGACACTCTCGTCTACTCCAAGAATATCAAAGATA
CAGTCTCAGAAGACCAAAGGGCTATTGAGACTTTTCAACAAAGGGTAATATCGGGAAACCTCCTCGGATT
CCATTGCCCAGCTATCTGTCACTTCATCAAAAGGACAGTAGAAAAGGAAGGTGGCACCTACAAATGCCAT
CATTGCGATAAAGGAAAGGCTATCGTTCAAGATGCCTCTGCCGACAGTGGTCCCAAAGATGGACCCCCAC
CCACGAGGAGCATCGTGGAAAAAGAAGACGTTCCAACCACGTCTTCAAAGCAAGTGGATTGATGTGAACA
TGGTGGAGCACGACACTCTCGTCTACTCCAAGAATATCAAAGATACAGTCTCAGAAGACCAAAGGGCTAT
TGAGACTTTTCAACAAAGGGTAATATCGGGAAACCTCCTCGGATTCCATTGCCCAGCTATCTGTCACTTC
ATCAAAAGGACAGTAGAAAAGGAAGGTGGCACCTACAAATGCCATCATTGCGATAAAGGAAAGGCTATCG
TTCAAGATGCCTCTGCCGACAGTGGTCCCAAAGATGGACCCCCACCCACGAGGAGCATCGTGGAAAAAGA
AGACGTTCCAACCACGTCTTCAAAGCAAGTGGATTGATGTGATATCTCCACTGACGTAAGGGATGACGCA
CAATCCCACTATCCTTCGCAAGACCCTTCCTCTATATAAGGAAGTTCATTTCATTTGGAGAGGACACGCT
GAAATCACCAGTCTCTCTCTACAAATCTATCTCTCTCGACCGCTAGCATGGACAAGAAGTACTCCATTGG
GCTCGATATCGGCACAAACAGCGTCGGCTGGGCCGTCATTACGGACGAGTACAAGGTGCCGAGCAAAAAA
TTCAAAGTTCTGGGCAATACCGATCGCCACAGCATAAAGAAGAACCTCATTGGCGCCCTCCTGTTCGACT
CCGGGGAGACGGCCGAAGCCACGCGGCTCAAAAGAACAGCACGGCGCAGATATACCCGCAGAAAGAATCG
GATCTGCTACCTGCAGGAGATCTTTAGTAATGAGATGGCTAAGGTGGATGACTCTTTCTTCCATAGGCTG
GAGGAGTCCTTTTTGGTGGAGGAGGATAAAAAGCACGAGCGCCACCCAATCTTTGGCAATATCGTGGACG
AGGTGGCGTACCATGAAAAGTACCCAACCATATATCATCTGAGGAAGAAGCTTGTAGACAGTACTGATAA
GGCTGACTTGCGGTTGATCTATCTCGCGCTGGCGCATATGATCAAATTTCGGGGACACTTCCTCATCGAG
GGGGACCTGAACCCAGACAACAGCGATGTCGACAAACTCTTTATCCAACTGGTTCAGACTTACAATCAGC
TTTTCGAAGAGAACCCGATCAACGCATCCGGAGTTGACGCCAAAGCAATCCTGAGCGCTAGGCTGTCCAA
ATCCCGGCGGCTCGAAAACCTCATCGCACAGCTCCCTGGGGAGAAGAAGAACGGCCTGTTTGGTAATCTT
ATCGCCCTGTCACTCGGGCTGACCCCCAACTTTAAATCTAACTTCGACCTGGCCGAAGATGCCAAGCTTC
AACTGAGCAAAGACACCTACGATGATGATCTCGACAATCTGCTGGCCCAGATCGGCGACCAGTACGCAGA
CCTTTTTTTGGCGGCAAAGAACCTGTCAGACGCCATTCTGCTGAGTGATATTCTGCGAGTGAACACGGAG
ATCACCAAAGCTCCGCTGAGCGCTAGTATGATCAAGCGCTATGATGAGCACCACCAAGACTTGACTTTGC
TGAAGGCCCTTGTCAGACAGCAACTGCCTGAGAAGTACAAGGAAATTTTCTTCGATCAGTCTAAAAATGG
CTACGCCGGATACATTGACGGCGGAGCAAGCCAGGAGGAATTTTACAAATTTATTAAGCCCATCTTGGAA
AAAATGGACGGCACCGAGGAGCTGCTGGTAAAGCTTAACAGAGAAGATCTGTTGCGCAAACAGCGCACTT
TCGACAATGGAAGCATCCCCCACCAGATTCACCTGGGCGAACTGCACGCTATCCTCAGGCGGCAAGAGGA
TTTCTACCCCTTTTTGAAAGATAACAGGGAAAAGATTGAGAAAATCCTCACATTTCGGATACCCTACTAT
GTAGGCCCCCTCGCCCGGGGAAATTCCAGATTCGCGTGGATGACTCGCAAATCAGAAGAGACCATCACTC
CCTGGAACTTCGAGGAAGTCGTGGATAAGGGGGCCTCTGCCCAGTCCTTCATCGAAAGGATGACTAACTT
TGATAAAAATCTGCCTAACGAAAAGGTGCTTCCTAAACACTCTCTGCTGTACGAGTACTTCACAGTTTAT
AACGAGCTCACCAAGGTCAAATACGTCACAGAAGGGATGAGAAAGCCAGCATTCCTGTCTGGAGAGCAGA
AGAAAGCTATCGTGGACCTCCTCTTCAAGACGAACCGGAAAGTTACCGTGAAACAGCTCAAAGAAGACTA
TTTCAAAAAGATTGAATGTTTCGACTCTGTTGAAATCAGCGGAGTGGAGGATCGCTTCAACGCATCCCTG
GGAACGTATCACGATCTCCTGAAAATCATTAAAGACAAGGACTTCCTGGACAATGAGGAGAACGAGGACA
TTCTTGAGGACATTGTCCTCACCCTTACGTTGTTTGAAGATAGGGAGATGATTGAAGAACGCTTGAAAAC
TTACGCTCATCTCTTCGACGACAAAGTCATGAAACAGCTCAAGAGGCGCCGATATACAGGATGGGGGCGG
CTGTCAAGAAAACTGATCAATGGGATCCGAGACAAGCAGAGTGGAAAGACAATCCTGGATTTTCTTAAGT
CCGATGGATTTGCCAACCGGAACTTCATGCAGTTGATCCATGATGACTCTCTCACCTTTAAGGAGGACAT
CCAGAAAGCACAAGTTTCTGGCCAGGGGGACAGTCTTCACGAGCACATCGCTAATCTTGCAGGTAGCCCA
GCTATCAAAAAGGGAATACTGCAGACCGTTAAGGTCGTGGATGAACTCGTCAAAGTAATGGGAAGGCATA
AGCCCGAGAATATCGTTATCGAGATGGCCCGAGAGAACCAAACTACCCAGAAGGGACAGAAGAACAGTAG
GGAAAGGATGAAGAGGATTGAAGAGGGTATAAAAGAACTGGGGTCCCAAATCCTTAAGGAACACCCAGTT
GAAAACACCCAGCTTCAGAATGAGAAGCTCTACCTGTACTACCTGCAGAACGGCAGGGACATGTACGTGG
ATCAGGAACTGGACATCAATCGGCTCTCCGACTACGACGTGGATCATATCGTGCCCCAGTCTTTTCTCAA
AGATGATTCTATTGATAATAAAGTGTTGACAAGATCCGATAAAAATAGAGGGAAGAGTGATAACGTCCCC
TCAGAAGAAGTTGTCAAGAAAATGAAAAATTATTGGCGGCAGCTGCTGAACGCCAAACTGATCACACAAC
GGAAGTTCGATAATCTGACTAAGGCTGAACGAGGTGGCCTGTCTGAGTTGGATAAAGCCGGCTTCATCAA
AAGGCAGCTTGTTGAGACACGCCAGATCACCAAGCACGTGGCCCAAATTCTCGATTCACGCATGAACACC
AAGTACGATGAAAATGACAAACTGATTCGAGAGGTGAAAGTTATTACTCTGAAGTCTAAGCTGGTCTCAG
ATTTCAGAAAGGACTTTCAGTTTTATAAGGTGAGAGAGATCAACAATTACCACCATGCGCATGATGCCTA
CCTGAATGCAGTGGTAGGCACTGCACTTATCAAAAAATATCCCAAGCTTGAATCTGAATTTGTTTACGGA
GACTATAAAGTGTACGATGTTAGGAAAATGATCGCAAAGTCTGAGCAGGAAATAGGCAAGGCCACCGCTA
AGTACTTCTTTTACAGCAATATTATGAATTTTTTCAAGACCGAGATTACACTGGCCAATGGAGAGATTCG
GAAGCGACCACTTATCGAAACAAACGGAGAAACAGGAGAAATCGTGTGGGACAAGGGTAGGGATTTCGCG
ACAGTCCGGAAGGTCCTGTCCATGCCGCAGGTGAACATCGTTAAAAAGACCGAAGTACAGACCGGAGGCT
TCTCCAAGGAAAGTATCCTCCCGAAAAGGAACAGCGACAAGCTGATCGCACGCAAAAAAGATTGGGACCC
CAAGAAATACGGCGGATTCGATTCTCCTACAGTCGCTTACAGTGTACTGGTTGTGGCCAAAGTGGAGAAA
GGGAAGTCTAAAAAACTCAAAAGCGTCAAGGAACTGCTGGGCATCACAATCATGGAGCGATCAAGCTTCG
AAAAAAACCCCATCGACTTTCTCGAGGCGAAAGGATATAAAGAGGTCAAAAAAGACCTCATCATTAAGCT
TCCCAAGTACTCTCTCTTTGAGCTTGAAAACGGCCGGAAACGAATGCTCGCTAGTGCGGGCGAGCTGCAG
AAAGGTAACGAGCTGGCACTGCCCTCTAAATACGTTAATTTCTTGTATCTGGCCAGCCACTATGAAAAGC
TCAAAGGGTCTCCCGAAGATAATGAGCAGAAGCAGCTGTTCGTGGAACAACACAAACACTACCTTGATGA
GATCATCGAGCAAATAAGCGAATTCTCCAAAAGAGTGATCCTCGCCGACGCTAACCTCGATAAGGTGCTT
TCTGCTTACAATAAGCACAGGGATAAGCCCATCAGGGAGCAGGCAGAAAACATTATCCACTTGTTTACTC
TGACCAACTTGGGCGCGCCTGCAGCCTTCAAGTACTTCGACACCACCATAGACAGAAAGCGGTACACCTC
TACAAAGGAGGTCCTGGACGCCACACTGATTCATCAGTCAATTACGGGGCTCTATGAAACAAGAATCGAC
CTCTCTCAGCTCGGTGGAGACAGCAGGGCTGACCCCAAGAAGAAGAGGAAGGTGTGACCGCGGATATCTG
CAGAAGCTTACGCGTCGACGTCTCGAGGCCGGCCGAGCTCGAATTTCCCCGATCGTTCAAACATTTGGCA
ATAAAGTTTCTTAAGATTGAATCCTGTTGCCGGTCTTGCGATGATTATCATATAATTTCTGTTGAATTAC
GTTAAGCATGTAATAATTAACATGTAATGCATGACGTTATTTATGAGATGGGTTTTTATGATTAGAGTCC
CGCAATTATACATTTAATACGCGATAGAAAACAAAATATAGCGCGCAAACTAGGATAAATTATCGCGCGC
GGTGTCATCTATGTTACTAGATCGGGAATTGATATCTAGGGATAACAGGGTAATAAGCTTGGCACTGGCC
GTCGTTTTACAACGTCGTGACTGGGAAAACCCTGGCGTTACCCAACTTAATCGCCTTGCAGCACATCCCC
CTTTCGCCAGCTGGCGTAATAGCGAAGAGGCCCGCACCGATCGCCCTTCCCAACAGTTGCGCAGCCTGAA
TGGCGAATGAGCTTGAGCTTGGATCAGATTGTCGTTTCCCGCCTTCAGTTTAAACTATCAGTGTTTGACA
GGATATATTGGCGGGTAAACCTAAGAGAAAAGAGCGTTTATTAGAATAATCGGATATTTAAAAGGGCGTG
AAAAGGTTTATCCGTTCGTCCATTTGTATGTGCATGCCAACCACAGGGTTCCCCTCGGGATCAA
