>Addgene plasmid #59175 | p201N Cas9 | addgene partial sequence | sequence record 94604 | hdCas9-R2 5'-CCGGCTTTATCCAACTCAGAC-3'
TTTCTTGACAACTTCTTCTGAGGGGACGTTATCACTCTTCCCTCTATTTTTATCGGATCTTGTCAACACT
TTATTATCAATAGAATCATCTTTGAGAAAAGACTGGGGCACGATATGATCCACGTCGTAGTCGGAGAGCC
GATTGATGTCCAGTTCCTGATCCACGTACATGTCCCTGCCGTTCTGCAGGTAGTACAGGTAGAGCTTCTC
ATTCTGAAGCTGGGTGTTTTCAACTGGGTGTTCCTTAAGGATTTGGGACCCCAGTTCTTTTATACCCTCT
TCAATCCTCTTCATCCTTTCCCTACTGTTCTTCTGTCCCTTCTGGGNAGTTTGGTTCTCTCGGGCCATCT
CGATAACGATATTCTCGGGCTTATGCCTTCCCATTACTTTGACGAGTTCATCCACGACCTTAACGG
