>Addgene plasmid #59175 | p201N Cas9 | addgene partial sequence | sequence record 94607 | 35S-promoter 5'-CTATCCTTCGCAAGACCCTTC-3'
AATCACCAGTCTCTCTCTACAAATCTATCTCTCTCGACCGCTAGCATGGACAAGAAGTACTCCATTGGGC
TCGATATCGGCACAAACAGCGTCGGCTGGGCCGTCATTACGGACGAGTACAAGGTGCCGAGCAAAAAATT
CAAAGTTCTGGGCAATACCGATCGCCACAGCATAAAGAAGAACCTCATTGGCGCCCTCCTGTTCGACTCC
GGGGAGACGGCCGAAGCCACGCGGCTCAAAAGAACAGCACGGCGCAGATATACCCGCAGAAAGAATCGGA
TCTGCTACCTGCAGGAGATCTTTAGTAATGAGATGGCTAAGGTGGATGACTCTTTCTTCCATAGGCTGGA
GGAGTCCTTTTTGGTGGAGGAGGATAAAAAGCACGAGCGCCACCCAATCTTTGGCAATATCGTGGACGAG
GTGGCGTACCATGAAAAGTACCCAACCATATATCATCTGAGGAAGAAGCTTGTAGACAGTACTGATAAGG
CTGACTTGCGGTTGATCTATCTCGCGCTGGCGCATATGATCAAATTTCGGGGACACTTCCTCATCGAGGG
GGACCTGAACCCAGACAACAGCGATGTCGACAAACTCTTTATCCAACTGGTTCAGACTTACAATCAGCTT
TTCGAAGAGAACCCGATCAACGCATCCGGAGTTGACGCCAAAGCAATCCTGAGCGCTAGGCTGTCCAAAT
CCCGGCGGCTCGAAAACCTCATCGCACAGCTCCCTGGGGAGAAGAAGAACGGCCTGTTTGGTAAT
