>Addgene plasmid #59175 | p201N Cas9 | addgene partial sequence | sequence record 94609 | Ppol-F 5'-TTTGGATCGATCTGCCCACT-3'
TCTCTTAAGGTAGCCAAAATCGATATCTAGGGATAACAGGGTAATCGATCACTAGAATTCGGCGCGCCGG
GCCCAACATGGTGGAGCACGACACTCTCGTCTACTCCAAGAATATCAAAGATACAGTCTCAGAAGACCAA
AGGGCTATTGAGACTTTTCAACAAAGGGTAATATCGGGAAACCTCCTCGGATTCCATTGCCCAGCTATCT
GTCACTTCATCAAAAGGACAGTAGAAAAGGAAGGTGGCACCTACAAATGCCATCATTGCGATAAAGGAAA
GGCTATCGTTCAAGATGCCTCTGCCGACAGTGGTCCCAAAGATGGACCCCCACCCACGAGGAGCATCGTG
GAAAAAGAAGACGTTCCAACCACGTCTTCAAAGCAAGTGGATTGATGTGAACATGGTGGAGCACGACACT
CTCGTCTACTCCAAGAATATCAAAGATACAGTCTCAGAAGACCAAAGGGCTATTGAGACTTTTCAACAAA
GGGTAATATCGGGAAACCTCCTCGGATTCCATTGCCCAGCTATCTGTCACTTCATCAAAAGGACAGTAGA
AAAGGAAGGTGGCACCTACAAATGCCATCATTGCGATAAAGGAAAGGCTATCGTTCAAGATGCCTCTGCC
GACAGTGGTCCCAAAGATGGACCCCCACCCACGAGGAGCATCGTGGAAAAAGAAGACGTTCCAACCACGT
CTTCAAAGCAAGTGGATTGATGTGATATCTCCACTGACGTAAGGGATGACGCACAATCCCACTATCCTTC
