>Addgene plasmid #59175 | p201N Cas9 | addgene partial sequence | sequence record 94610 | Mombaerts T568 5'-GCCACAGTCGATGAATCCAG-3'
GGGTCACGACGAGATCATCGCCGTCGGGCATGCGCGCCTTGAGCCTGGCGAACAGTTCGGCTGGCGCGAG
CCCCTGATGCTCTTCGTCCAGATCATCCTGATCGACAAGACCGGCTTCCATCCGAGTACGTGCTCGCTCG
ATGCGATGTTTCGCTTGGTGGTCGAATGGGCAGGTAGCCGGATCAAGCGTATGCAGCCGCCGCATTGCAT
CAGCCATGATGGATACTTTCTCGGCAGGAGCAAGGTGAGATGACAGGAGATCCTGCCCCGGCACTTCGCC
CAATAGCAGCCAGTCCCTTCCCGCTTCAGTGACAACGTCGAGCACAGCTGCGCAAGGAACGCCCGTCGTG
GCCAGCCACGATAGCCGCGCTGCCTCGTCCTGCAGTTCATTCAGGGCACCGGACAGGTCGGTCTTGACAA
AAAGAACCGGGCGCCCCTGCGCTGACAGCCGGAACACGGCGGCATCAGAGCAGCCGATTGTCTGTTGTGC
CCAGTCATAGCCGAATAGCCTCTCCACCCAAGCGGCCGGAGAACCTGCGTGCAATCCATCTTGTTCAATC
ATCTCGAGACGTACCGCGCGATGCATTCGAAGATCGATCCTTCGCCTGGAGGAGAGAAATCAGTGGCGCT
GC
