>Addgene plasmid #59175 | p201N Cas9 | addgene partial sequence | sequence record 97324 | M13-F20 5'-TGTAAAACGACGGCCAGT-3'
TTCCCGATCTAGTAACATAGATGACACCGCGCGCGATAATTTATCCTAGTTTGCGCGCTATATTTTGTTT
TCTATCGCGTATTAAATGTATAATTGCGGGACTCTAATCATAAAAACCCATCTCATAAATAACGTCATGC
ATTACATGTTAATTATTACATGCTTAACGTAATTCAACAGAAATTATATGATAATCATCGCAAGACCGGC
AACAGGATTCAATCTTAAGAAACTTTATTGCCAAATGTTTGAACGATCGGGGAAATTCGAGCTCGGCCGG
CCTCGAGACGTCGACGCGTAAGCTTCTGCAGATATCCGCGGTCACACCTTCCTCTTCTTCTTGGGGTCAG
CCCTGCTGTCTCCACCGAGCTGAGAGAGGTCGATTCTTGTTTCATAGAGCCCCGTAATTGACTGATGAAT
CAGTGTGGCGTCCAGGACCTCCTTTGTAGAGGTGTACCGCTTTCTGTCTATGGTGGTGTCGAAGTACTTG
AAGGCTGCAGGCGCGCCCAAGTTGGTCAGAGTAAACAAGTGGATAATGTTTTCTGCCTGCTCCCTGATGG
GCTTATCCCTGTGCTTATTGTAAGCAGAAAGCACCTTATCGAGGTTAGCGTCGGCGAGGATCACTCTTTT
GGAGAATTCGCTTATTTGCTCGATGATCTCATCAAGGTAGTG
