LOCUS       Exported 14349 bp ds-DNA circular SYN 12-MAY-2021
DEFINITION  Cas9 driven by double 35S, nptII for plant selection, I-PpoI site to
            accept gRNA from pUC gRNA Shuttle.
ACCESSION   .
VERSION     .
KEYWORDS    p201N Cas9
SOURCE      synthetic DNA construct
  ORGANISM  synthetic DNA construct
REFERENCE   1 (bases 1 to 14349)
  AUTHORS   Jacobs TB, LaFayette PR, Schmitz RJ, Parrott WA.
  TITLE     Targeted genome modifications in soybean with CRISPR/Cas9.
  JOURNAL   BMC Biotechnology. 2015;15:16
REFERENCE   2 (bases 1 to 14349)
  AUTHORS   .
  TITLE     Direct Submission
  JOURNAL   Exported May 12, 2021 from SnapGene Server 1.1.58
            http://www.snapgene.com
FEATURES             Location/Qualifiers
     source          1..14349
                     /organism="synthetic DNA construct"
                     /mol_type="other DNA"
     CDS             1187..1816
                     /codon_start=1
                     /product="stability protein from the Pseudomonas plasmid
                     pVS1 (Heeb et al., 2000)"
                     /label=pVS1 StaA
                     /translation="MKVIAVLNQKGGSGKTTIATHLARALQLAGADVLLVDSDPQGSAR
                     DWAAVREDQPLTVVGIDRPTIDRDVKAIGRRDFVVIDGAPQAADLAVSAIKAADFVLIP
                     VQPSPYDIWATADLVELVKQRIEVTDGRLQAAFVVSRAIKGTRIGGEVAEALAGYELPI
                     LESRITQRVSYPGTAAAGTTVLESEPEGDAAREVQALAAEIKSKLI"
     CDS             2250..3317
                     /codon_start=1
                     /product="replication protein from the Pseudomonas plasmid
                     pVS1 (Heeb et al., 2000)"
                     /label=pVS1 RepA
                     /translation="GRKPSGPVQIGAALGDDLVEKLKAAQAAQRQRIEAEARPGESWQA
                     AADRIRKESRQPPAAGAPSIRKPPKGDEQPDFFVPMLYDVGTRDSRSIMDVAVFRLSKR
                     DRRAGEVIRYELPDGHVEVSAGPAGMASVWDYDLVLMAVSHLTESMNRYREGKGDKPGR
                     VFRPHVADVLKFCRRADGGKQKDDLVETCIRLNTTHVAMQRTKKAKNGRLVTVSEGEAL
                     ISRYKIVKSETGRPEYIEIELADWMYREITEGKNPDVLTVHPDYFLIDPGIGRFLYRLA
                     RRAAGKAEARWLFKTIYERSGSAGEFKKFCFTVRKLIGSNDLPEYDLKEEAGQAGPILV
                     MRYRNLIEGEASAGS"
     rep_origin      3383..3577
                     /label=pVS1 oriV
                     /note="origin of replication for the Pseudomonas plasmid
                     pVS1 (Heeb et al., 2000)"
     primer_bind     complement(3813..3835)
                     /label=pGEX 3'
                     /note="pGEX vectors, reverse primer"
     misc_feature    3921..4061
                     /label=bom
                     /note="basis of mobility region from pBR322"
     primer_bind     3976..3995
                     /label=pRS-marker
                     /note="pRS vectors, use to sequence yeast selectable
                     marker"
     primer_bind     complement(4076..4093)
                     /label=L4440
                     /note="L4440 vector, forward primer"
     rep_origin      complement(4247..4835)
                     /direction=LEFT
                     /label=ori
                     /note="high-copy-number ColE1/pMB1/pBR322/pUC origin of
                     replication"
     primer_bind     complement(4327..4346)
                     /label=pBR322ori-F
                     /note="pBR322 origin, forward primer"
     CDS             complement(4930..5745)
                     /codon_start=1
                     /gene="aph(3')-Ia"
                     /product="aminoglycoside phosphotransferase"
                     /label=KanR
                     /note="confers resistance to kanamycin in bacteria or G418
                     (Geneticin(R)) in eukaryotes"
                     /translation="MSHIQRETSCSRPRLNSNMDADLYGYKWARDNVGQSGATIYRLYG
                     KPDAPELFLKHGKGSVANDVTDEMVRLNWLTEFMPLPTIKHFIRTPDDAWLLTTAIPGK
                     TAFQVLEEYPDSGENIVDALAVFLRRLHSIPVCNCPFNSDRVFRLAQAQSRMNNGLVDA
                     SDFDDERNGWPVEQVWKEMHKLLPFSPDSVVTHGDFSLDNLIFDEGKLIGCIDVGRVGI
                     ADRYQDLAILWNCLGEFSPSLQKRLFQKYGIDNPDMNKLQFHLMLDEFF"
     primer_bind     5653..5672
                     /label=Kan-R
                     /note="Kanamycin resistance gene, reverse primer"
     primer_bind     5737..5756
                     /label=pENTR-R
                     /note="pENTR vectors, reverse primer"
     misc_feature    6038..6062
                     /label=LB T-DNA repeat
                     /note="left border repeat from nopaline C58 T-DNA"
     protein_bind    6239..6260
                     /label=CAP binding site
                     /bound_moiety="E. coli catabolite activator protein"
                     /note="CAP binding activates transcription in the presence
                     of cAMP."
     promoter        6275..6305
                     /label=lac promoter
                     /note="promoter for the E. coli lac operon"
     protein_bind    6313..6329
                     /label=lac operator
                     /bound_moiety="lac repressor encoded by lacI"
                     /note="The lac repressor binds to the lac operator to
                     inhibit transcription in E. coli. This inhibition can be
                     relieved by adding lactose or
                     isopropyl-beta-D-thiogalactopyranoside (IPTG)."
     primer_bind     6318..6340
                     /label=M13/pUC Reverse
                     /note="In lacZ gene"
     primer_bind     6337..6353
                     /label=M13 rev
                     /note="common sequencing primer, one of multiple similar
                     variants"
     primer_bind     6337..6353
                     /label=M13 Reverse
                     /note="In lacZ gene. Also called M13-rev"
     CDS             complement(6841..7635)
                     /codon_start=1
                     /gene="aph(3')-II (or nptII)"
                     /product="aminoglycoside phosphotransferase from Tn5"
                     /label=NeoR/KanR
                     /note="confers resistance to neomycin, kanamycin, and G418
                     (Geneticin(R))"
                     /translation="MIEQDGLHAGSPAAWVERLFGYDWAQQTIGCSDAAVFRLSAQGRP
                     VLFVKTDLSGALNELQDEAARLSWLATTGVPCAAVLDVVTEAGRDWLLLGEVPGQDLLS
                     SHLAPAEKVSIMADAMRRLHTLDPATCPFDHQAKHRIERARTRMEAGLVDQDDLDEEHQ
                     GLAPAELFARLKARMPDGDDLVVTHGDACLPNIMVENGRFSGFIDCGRLGVADRYQDIA
                     LATRDIAEELGGEWADRFLVLYGIAAPDSQRIAFYRLLDEFF"
     primer_bind     complement(6952..6971)
                     /label=Neo-F
                     /note="Neomycin resistance gene, forward primer"
     primer_bind     7562..7581
                     /label=Neo-R
                     /note="Neomycin resistance gene, reverse primer"
     promoter        8781..9457
                     /label=CaMV 35S promoter (enhanced)
                     /note="cauliflower mosaic virus 35S promoter with a
                     duplicated enhancer region"
     primer_bind     9394..9414
                     /label=35S promoter
                     /note="CaMV 35S promoter, forward primer"
     CDS             9503..13606
                     /codon_start=1
                     /product="Cas9 (Csn1) endonuclease from the Streptococcus
                     pyogenes Type II CRISPR/Cas system"
                     /label=Cas9
                     /note="generates RNA-guided double strand breaks in DNA"
                     /translation="MDKKYSIGLDIGTNSVGWAVITDEYKVPSKKFKVLGNTDRHSIKK
                     NLIGALLFDSGETAEATRLKRTARRRYTRRKNRICYLQEIFSNEMAKVDDSFFHRLEES
                     FLVEEDKKHERHPIFGNIVDEVAYHEKYPTIYHLRKKLVDSTDKADLRLIYLALAHMIK
                     FRGHFLIEGDLNPDNSDVDKLFIQLVQTYNQLFEENPINASGVDAKAILSARLSKSRRL
                     ENLIAQLPGEKKNGLFGNLIALSLGLTPNFKSNFDLAEDAKLQLSKDTYDDDLDNLLAQ
                     IGDQYADLFLAAKNLSDAILLSDILRVNTEITKAPLSASMIKRYDEHHQDLTLLKALVR
                     QQLPEKYKEIFFDQSKNGYAGYIDGGASQEEFYKFIKPILEKMDGTEELLVKLNREDLL
                     RKQRTFDNGSIPHQIHLGELHAILRRQEDFYPFLKDNREKIEKILTFRIPYYVGPLARG
                     NSRFAWMTRKSEETITPWNFEEVVDKGASAQSFIERMTNFDKNLPNEKVLPKHSLLYEY
                     FTVYNELTKVKYVTEGMRKPAFLSGEQKKAIVDLLFKTNRKVTVKQLKEDYFKKIECFD
                     SVEISGVEDRFNASLGTYHDLLKIIKDKDFLDNEENEDILEDIVLTLTLFEDREMIEER
                     LKTYAHLFDDKVMKQLKRRRYTGWGRLSRKLINGIRDKQSGKTILDFLKSDGFANRNFM
                     QLIHDDSLTFKEDIQKAQVSGQGDSLHEHIANLAGSPAIKKGILQTVKVVDELVKVMGR
                     HKPENIVIEMARENQTTQKGQKNSRERMKRIEEGIKELGSQILKEHPVENTQLQNEKLY
                     LYYLQNGRDMYVDQELDINRLSDYDVDHIVPQSFLKDDSIDNKVLTRSDKNRGKSDNVP
                     SEEVVKKMKNYWRQLLNAKLITQRKFDNLTKAERGGLSELDKAGFIKRQLVETRQITKH
                     VAQILDSRMNTKYDENDKLIREVKVITLKSKLVSDFRKDFQFYKVREINNYHHAHDAYL
                     NAVVGTALIKKYPKLESEFVYGDYKVYDVRKMIAKSEQEIGKATAKYFFYSNIMNFFKT
                     EITLANGEIRKRPLIETNGETGEIVWDKGRDFATVRKVLSMPQVNIVKKTEVQTGGFSK
                     ESILPKRNSDKLIARKKDWDPKKYGGFDSPTVAYSVLVVAKVEKGKSKKLKSVKELLGI
                     TIMERSSFEKNPIDFLEAKGYKEVKKDLIIKLPKYSLFELENGRKRMLASAGELQKGNE
                     LALPSKYVNFLYLASHYEKLKGSPEDNEQKQLFVEQHKHYLDEIIEQISEFSKRVILAD
                     ANLDKVLSAYNKHRDKPIREQAENIIHLFTLTNLGAPAAFKYFDTTIDRKRYTSTKEVL
                     DATLIHQSITGLYETRIDLSQLGGD"
     CDS             13619..13639
                     /codon_start=1
                     /product="nuclear localization signal of SV40 (simian virus
                     40) large T antigen"
                     /label=SV40 NLS
                     /translation="PKKKRKV"
     terminator      13706..13958
                     /label=NOS terminator
                     /note="nopaline synthase terminator and poly(A) signal"
     primer_bind     complement(14000..14017)
                     /label=M13 Forward
                     /note="In lacZ gene. Also called M13-F20 or M13 (-21)
                     Forward"
     primer_bind     complement(14000..14016)
                     /label=M13 fwd
                     /note="common sequencing primer, one of multiple similar
                     variants"
     primer_bind     complement(14009..14031)
                     /label=M13/pUC Forward
                     /note="In lacZ gene"
     misc_feature    14212..14236
                     /label=RB T-DNA repeat
                     /note="right border repeat from nopaline C58 T-DNA"
ORIGIN
        1 agtactttga tccaacccct ccgctgctat agtgcagtcg gcttctgacg ttcagtgcag
       61 ccgtcttctg aaaacgacat gtcgcacaag tcctaagtta cgcgacaggc tgccgccctg
      121 cccttttcct ggcgttttct tgtcgcgtgt tttagtcgca taaagtagaa tacttgcgac
      181 tagaaccgga gacattacgc catgaacaag agcgccgccg ctggcctgct gggctatgcc
      241 cgcgtcagca ccgacgacca ggacttgacc aaccaacggg ccgaactgca cgcggccggc
      301 tgcaccaagc tgttttccga gaagatcacc ggcaccaggc gcgaccgccc ggagctggcc
      361 aggatgcttg accacctacg ccctggcgac gttgtgacag tgaccaggct agaccgcctg
      421 gcccgcagca cccgcgacct actggacatt gccgagcgca tccaggaggc cggcgcgggc
      481 ctgcgtagcc tggcagagcc gtgggccgac accaccacgc cggccggccg catggtgttg
      541 accgtgttcg ccggcattgc cgagttcgag cgttccctaa tcatcgaccg cacccggagc
      601 gggcgcgagg ccgccaaggc ccgaggcgtg aagtttggcc cccgccctac cctcaccccg
      661 gcacagatcg cgcacgcccg cgagctgatc gaccaggaag gccgcaccgt gaaagaggcg
      721 gctgcactgc ttggcgtgca tcgctcgacc ctgtaccgcg cacttgagcg cagcgaggaa
      781 gtgacgccca ccgaggccag gcggcgcggt gccttccgtg aggacgcatt gaccgaggcc
      841 gacgccctgg cggccgccga gaatgaacgc caagaggaac aagcatgaaa ccgcaccagg
      901 acggccagga cgaaccgttt ttcattaccg aagagatcga ggcggagatg atcgcggccg
      961 ggtacgtgtt cgagccgccc gcgcacgtct caaccgtgcg gctgcatgaa atcctggccg
     1021 gtttgtctga tgccaagctg gcggcctggc cggccagctt ggccgctgaa gaaaccgagc
     1081 gccgccgtct aaaaaggtga tgtgtatttg agtaaaacag cttgcgtcat gcggtcgctg
     1141 cgtatatgat gcgatgagta aataaacaaa tacgcaaggg gaacgcatga aggttatcgc
     1201 tgtacttaac cagaaaggcg ggtcaggcaa gacgaccatc gcaacccatc tagcccgcgc
     1261 cctgcaactc gccggggccg atgttctgtt agtcgattcc gatccccagg gcagtgcccg
     1321 cgattgggcg gccgtgcggg aagatcaacc gctaaccgtt gtcggcatcg accgcccgac
     1381 gattgaccgc gacgtgaagg ccatcggccg gcgcgacttc gtagtgatcg acggagcgcc
     1441 ccaggcggcg gacttggctg tgtccgcgat caaggcagcc gacttcgtgc tgattccggt
     1501 gcagccaagc ccttacgaca tatgggccac cgccgacctg gtggagctgg ttaagcagcg
     1561 cattgaggtc acggatggaa ggctacaagc ggcctttgtc gtgtcgcggg cgatcaaagg
     1621 cacgcgcatc ggcggtgagg ttgccgaggc gctggccggg tacgagctgc ccattcttga
     1681 gtcccgtatc acgcagcgcg tgagctaccc aggcactgcc gccgccggca caaccgttct
     1741 tgaatcagaa cccgagggcg acgctgcccg cgaggtccag gcgctggccg ctgaaattaa
     1801 atcaaaactc atttgagtta atgaggtaaa gagaaaatga gcaaaagcac aaacacgcta
     1861 agtgccggcc gtccgagcgc acgcagcagc aaggctgcaa cgttggccag cctggcagac
     1921 acgccagcca tgaagcgggt caactttcag ttgccggcgg aggatcacac caagctgaag
     1981 atgtacgcgg tacgccaagg caagaccatt accgagctgc tatctgaata catcgcgcag
     2041 ctaccagagt aaatgagcaa atgaataaat gagtagatga attttagcgg ctaaaggagg
     2101 cggcatggaa aatcaagaac aaccaggcac cgacgccgtg gaatgcccca tgtgtggagg
     2161 aacgggcggt tggccaggcg taagcggctg ggttgtctgc cggccctgca atggcactgg
     2221 aacccccaag cccgaggaat cggcgtgacg gtcgcaaacc atccggcccg gtacaaatcg
     2281 gcgcggcgct gggtgatgac ctggtggaga agttgaaggc cgcgcaggcc gcccagcggc
     2341 aacgcatcga ggcagaagca cgccccggtg aatcgtggca agcggccgct gatcgaatcc
     2401 gcaaagaatc ccggcaaccg ccggcagccg gtgcgccgtc gattaggaag ccgcccaagg
     2461 gcgacgagca accagatttt ttcgttccga tgctctatga cgtgggcacc cgcgatagtc
     2521 gcagcatcat ggacgtggcc gttttccgtc tgtcgaagcg tgaccgacga gctggcgagg
     2581 tgatccgcta cgagcttcca gacgggcacg tagaggtttc cgcagggccg gccggcatgg
     2641 ccagtgtgtg ggattacgac ctggtactga tggcggtttc ccatctaacc gaatccatga
     2701 accgataccg ggaagggaag ggagacaagc ccggccgcgt gttccgtcca cacgttgcgg
     2761 acgtactcaa gttctgccgg cgagccgatg gcggaaagca gaaagacgac ctggtagaaa
     2821 cctgcattcg gttaaacacc acgcacgttg ccatgcagcg tacgaagaag gccaagaacg
     2881 gccgcctggt gacggtatcc gagggtgaag ccttgattag ccgctacaag atcgtaaaga
     2941 gcgaaaccgg gcggccggag tacatcgaga tcgagctagc tgattggatg taccgcgaga
     3001 tcacagaagg caagaacccg gacgtgctga cggttcaccc cgattacttt ttgatcgatc
     3061 ccggcatcgg ccgttttctc taccgcctgg cacgccgcgc cgcaggcaag gcagaagcca
     3121 gatggttgtt caagacgatc tacgaacgca gtggcagcgc cggagagttc aagaagttct
     3181 gtttcaccgt gcgcaagctg atcgggtcaa atgacctgcc ggagtacgat ttgaaggagg
     3241 aggcggggca ggctggcccg atcctagtca tgcgctaccg caacctgatc gagggcgaag
     3301 catccgccgg ttcctaatgt acggagcaga tgctagggca aattgcccta gcaggggaaa
     3361 aaggtcgaaa aggtctcttt cctgtggata gcacgtacat tgggaaccca aagccgtaca
     3421 ttgggaaccg gaacccgtac attgggaacc caaagccgta cattgggaac cggtcacaca
     3481 tgtaagtgac tgatataaaa gagaaaaaag gcgatttttc cgcctaaaac tctttaaaac
     3541 ttattaaaac tcttaaaacc cgcctggcct gtgcataact gtctggccag cgcacagccg
     3601 aagagctgca aaaagcgcct acccttcggt cgctgcgctc cctacgcccc gccgcttcgc
     3661 gtcggcctat cgcggccgct ggccgctcaa aaatggctgg cctacggcca ggcaatctac
     3721 cagggcgcgg acaagccgcg ccgtcgccac tcgaccgccg gcgcccacat caaggcaccc
     3781 tgcctcgcgc gtttcggtga tgacggtgaa aacctctgac acatgcagct cccggagacg
     3841 gtcacagctt gtctgtaagc ggatgccggg agcagacaag cccgtcaggg cgcgtcagcg
     3901 ggtgttggcg ggtgtcgggg cgcagccatg acccagtcac gtagcgatag cggagtgtat
     3961 actggcttaa ctatgcggca tcagagcaga ttgtactgag agtgcaccat atgcggtgtg
     4021 aaataccgca cagatgcgta aggagaaaat accgcatcag gcgctcttcc gcttcctcgc
     4081 tcactgactc gctgcgctcg gtcgttcggc tgcggcgagc ggtatcagct cactcaaagg
     4141 cggtaatacg gttatccaca gaatcagggg ataacgcagg aaagaacatg tgagcaaaag
     4201 gccagcaaaa ggccaggaac cgtaaaaagg ccgcgttgct ggcgtttttc cataggctcc
     4261 gcccccctga cgagcatcac aaaaatcgac gctcaagtca gaggtggcga aacccgacag
     4321 gactataaag ataccaggcg tttccccctg gaagctccct cgtgcgctct cctgttccga
     4381 ccctgccgct taccggatac ctgtccgcct ttctcccttc gggaagcgtg gcgctttctc
     4441 atagctcacg ctgtaggtat ctcagttcgg tgtaggtcgt tcgctccaag ctgggctgtg
     4501 tgcacgaacc ccccgttcag cccgaccgct gcgccttatc cggtaactat cgtcttgagt
     4561 ccaacccggt aagacacgac ttatcgccac tggcagcagc cactggtaac aggattagca
     4621 gagcgaggta tgtaggcggt gctacagagt tcttgaagtg gtggcctaac tacggctaca
     4681 ctagaaggac agtatttggt atctgcgctc tgctgaagcc agttaccttc ggaaaaagag
     4741 ttggtagctc ttgatccggc aaacaaacca ccgctggtag cggtggtttt tttgtttgca
     4801 agcagcagat tacgcgcaga aaaaaaggat ctcaagaaga tcctttgatc ttttctacgg
     4861 ggtctgacgc tcagtggaac gaaaactcac gttaagggat tttggtcatg caggatcatg
     4921 aattaattct tagaaaaact catcgagcat caaatgaaac tgcaatttat tcatatcagg
     4981 attatcaata ccatattttt gaaaaagccg tttctgtaat gaaggagaaa actcaccgag
     5041 gcagttccat aggatggcaa gatcctggta tcggtctgcg attccgactc gtccaacatc
     5101 aatacaacct attaatttcc cctcgtcaaa aataaggtta tcaagtgaga aatcaccatg
     5161 agtgacgact gaatccggtg agaatggcaa aagtttatgc atttctttcc agacttgttc
     5221 aacaggccag ccattacgct cgtcatcaaa atcactcgca tcaaccaaac cgttattcat
     5281 tcgtgattgc gcctgagcga gacgaaatac gcgatcgctg ttaaaaggac aattacaaac
     5341 aggaatcgaa tgcaaccggc gcaggaacac tgccagcgca tcaacaatat tttcacctga
     5401 atcaggatat tcttctaata cctggaatgc tgttttcccg gggatcgcag tggtgagtaa
     5461 ccatgcatca tcaggagtac ggataaaatg cttgatggtc ggaagaggca taaattccgt
     5521 cagccagttt agtctgacca tctcatctgt aacatcattg gcaacgctac ctttgccatg
     5581 tttcagaaac aactctggcg catcgggctt cccatacaat cgatagattg tcgcacctga
     5641 ttgcccgaca ttatcgcgag cccatttata cccatataaa tcagcatcca tgttggaatt
     5701 taatcgcggc ctagagcaag acgtttcccg ttgaatatgg ctcataacac cccttgtatt
     5761 actgtttatg taagcagaca gttttattgt tcatgatctg gatcacaggc agcaacgctc
     5821 tgtcatcgtt acaatcaaca tgctaccctc cgcgagatca tccgtgtttc aaacccggca
     5881 gcttagttgc cgttcttccg aatagcatcg gtaacatgag caaagtctgc cgccttacaa
     5941 cggctctccc gctgacgccg tcccggactg atgggctgcc tgtatcgagt ggtgattttg
     6001 tgccgagctg ccggtcgggg agctgttggc tggctggtgg caggatatat tgtggtgtaa
     6061 acaaattgac gcttagacaa cttaataaca cattgcggac gtttttaatg tactgaatta
     6121 acgccgaatt gctctagcca atacgcaaac cgcctctccc cgcgcgttgg ccgattcatt
     6181 aatgcagctg gcacgacagg tttcccgact ggaaagcggg cagtgagcgc aacgcaatta
     6241 atgtgagtta gctcactcat taggcacccc aggctttaca ctttatgctt ccggctcgta
     6301 tgttgtgtgg aattgtgagc ggataacaat ttcacacagg aaacagctat gacatgatta
     6361 cgaattcctt gactagaggg taggcgcggc ttaattaagc cgcgccgtac cccaatagtc
     6421 tcgacagaca catagcacct aacattattg cttaaattta ctattttttt actatattat
     6481 actcaaccca atgagcataa agactgtaaa atctcaaatt cctgagaagc atatttatcg
     6541 atcccacaga cttgatagtt ccataatcca tacgctgcag ccaaattgct agtgtgttga
     6601 acatttaaca cgtagagaac tagaaaagat ataaaactaa gattgatatc caaaatagac
     6661 gagaacaata agcaaaaact cttagttttg aaataaatca acaatcccga gggttgtcac
     6721 atacatcaaa aacgaaaatc catatagcaa aaaaaactct aaattaccgt tcgacaaaaa
     6781 gagaaaactg ataggacatt tgctaaacat taaaatcaaa atttggatca agccgaattc
     6841 tcagaagaac tcgtcaagaa ggcgatagaa ggcgatgcgc tgcgaatcgg gagcggcgat
     6901 accgtaaagc acgaggaagc ggtcagccca ttcgccgcca agctcttcag caatatcacg
     6961 ggtagccaac gctatgtcct gatagcggtc cgccacaccc agccggccac agtcgatgaa
     7021 tccagaaaag cggccatttt ccaccatgat attcggcaag caggcatcgc catgggtcac
     7081 gacgagatca tcgccgtcgg gcatgcgcgc cttgagcctg gcgaacagtt cggctggcgc
     7141 gagcccctga tgctcttcgt ccagatcatc ctgatcgaca agaccggctt ccatccgagt
     7201 acgtgctcgc tcgatgcgat gtttcgcttg gtggtcgaat gggcaggtag ccggatcaag
     7261 cgtatgcagc cgccgcattg catcagccat gatggatact ttctcggcag gagcaaggtg
     7321 agatgacagg agatcctgcc ccggcacttc gcccaatagc agccagtccc ttcccgcttc
     7381 agtgacaacg tcgagcacag ctgcgcaagg aacgcccgtc gtggccagcc acgatagccg
     7441 cgctgcctcg tcctgcagtt cattcagggc accggacagg tcggtcttga caaaaagaac
     7501 cgggcgcccc tgcgctgaca gccggaacac ggcggcatca gagcagccga ttgtctgttg
     7561 tgcccagtca tagccgaata gcctctccac ccaagcggcc ggagaacctg cgtgcaatcc
     7621 atcttgttca atcatctcga gacgtaccgc gcgatgcatt cgaagatcga tccttcgcct
     7681 ggaggagaga aatcagtggc gctgcggctt ttagggtttc tttgttgatg gaatgagagt
     7741 gtaagctctg ccagtgccac tttattaggg ttttacaagc ccttttcttc gtaattgggc
     7801 ctgacatttt gtgccacttg ggcctttaga gatgaaaatg tatattgggc ttaagttgac
     7861 ttgaaggata aattagttta ggatattacg ttttttatga gaattggtgt gtcggataca
     7921 tgtatatgat gcattcaaat atatgtattc tagatacatt taagtttaga tacaatctaa
     7981 aatgtgtctt taattacagg actgtaacta aaatacttaa tgtaagaaga atattactcc
     8041 tttaatagct tttgagtata tctagtctaa catcttttaa aaaagtctaa tttctttcat
     8101 ttatttttcg agcaatagca aagtgcataa ttattttttt cttctagaaa ttcagatttg
     8161 tttctctaaa ttttgagatt cttttctcaa ttttgtatgt ctagagaaca atgtgtattt
     8221 ttcactctag ttggttgtta ctttgttgaa tgttctgata aaagtatatt gttatttctg
     8281 aagtagatat aaaccttcat ttggaaatta tacataaatc aaaatcgtta attatctaga
     8341 tcaagatata tgcccttttc ctaatgtatt tgatacatgc acctaatttc actagatgta
     8401 tcttttctat tttttaaatt atgaatagtt aattttttcc atatgtgtat ttgatacata
     8461 cttcatgact ttaaaaaatt aattatatac cagatatatg tatttaaaat ttgttatgta
     8521 tttaaagtat gtatatgatt attcgatatt aatctcttcg atgaaattta aatcgataac
     8581 tatgtgcttt ggatcgatct gcccactagt gagtcgtatt acaattcatg actctcttaa
     8641 ggtagccaaa atcgatatct agggataaca gggtaatcga tcactagaat tcggcgcgcc
     8701 gggcccaaca tggtggagca cgacactctc gtctactcca agaatatcaa agatacagtc
     8761 tcagaagacc aaagggctat tgagactttt caacaaaggg taatatcggg aaacctcctc
     8821 ggattccatt gcccagctat ctgtcacttc atcaaaagga cagtagaaaa ggaaggtggc
     8881 acctacaaat gccatcattg cgataaagga aaggctatcg ttcaagatgc ctctgccgac
     8941 agtggtccca aagatggacc cccacccacg aggagcatcg tggaaaaaga agacgttcca
     9001 accacgtctt caaagcaagt ggattgatgt gaacatggtg gagcacgaca ctctcgtcta
     9061 ctccaagaat atcaaagata cagtctcaga agaccaaagg gctattgaga cttttcaaca
     9121 aagggtaata tcgggaaacc tcctcggatt ccattgccca gctatctgtc acttcatcaa
     9181 aaggacagta gaaaaggaag gtggcaccta caaatgccat cattgcgata aaggaaaggc
     9241 tatcgttcaa gatgcctctg ccgacagtgg tcccaaagat ggacccccac ccacgaggag
     9301 catcgtggaa aaagaagacg ttccaaccac gtcttcaaag caagtggatt gatgtgatat
     9361 ctccactgac gtaagggatg acgcacaatc ccactatcct tcgcaagacc cttcctctat
     9421 ataaggaagt tcatttcatt tggagaggac acgctgaaat caccagtctc tctctacaaa
     9481 tctatctctc tcgaccgcta gcatggacaa gaagtactcc attgggctcg atatcggcac
     9541 aaacagcgtc ggctgggccg tcattacgga cgagtacaag gtgccgagca aaaaattcaa
     9601 agttctgggc aataccgatc gccacagcat aaagaagaac ctcattggcg ccctcctgtt
     9661 cgactccggg gagacggccg aagccacgcg gctcaaaaga acagcacggc gcagatatac
     9721 ccgcagaaag aatcggatct gctacctgca ggagatcttt agtaatgaga tggctaaggt
     9781 ggatgactct ttcttccata ggctggagga gtcctttttg gtggaggagg ataaaaagca
     9841 cgagcgccac ccaatctttg gcaatatcgt ggacgaggtg gcgtaccatg aaaagtaccc
     9901 aaccatatat catctgagga agaagcttgt agacagtact gataaggctg acttgcggtt
     9961 gatctatctc gcgctggcgc atatgatcaa atttcgggga cacttcctca tcgaggggga
    10021 cctgaaccca gacaacagcg atgtcgacaa actctttatc caactggttc agacttacaa
    10081 tcagcttttc gaagagaacc cgatcaacgc atccggagtt gacgccaaag caatcctgag
    10141 cgctaggctg tccaaatccc ggcggctcga aaacctcatc gcacagctcc ctggggagaa
    10201 gaagaacggc ctgtttggta atcttatcgc cctgtcactc gggctgaccc ccaactttaa
    10261 atctaacttc gacctggccg aagatgccaa gcttcaactg agcaaagaca cctacgatga
    10321 tgatctcgac aatctgctgg cccagatcgg cgaccagtac gcagaccttt ttttggcggc
    10381 aaagaacctg tcagacgcca ttctgctgag tgatattctg cgagtgaaca cggagatcac
    10441 caaagctccg ctgagcgcta gtatgatcaa gcgctatgat gagcaccacc aagacttgac
    10501 tttgctgaag gcccttgtca gacagcaact gcctgagaag tacaaggaaa ttttcttcga
    10561 tcagtctaaa aatggctacg ccggatacat tgacggcgga gcaagccagg aggaatttta
    10621 caaatttatt aagcccatct tggaaaaaat ggacggcacc gaggagctgc tggtaaagct
    10681 taacagagaa gatctgttgc gcaaacagcg cactttcgac aatggaagca tcccccacca
    10741 gattcacctg ggcgaactgc acgctatcct caggcggcaa gaggatttct accccttttt
    10801 gaaagataac agggaaaaga ttgagaaaat cctcacattt cggataccct actatgtagg
    10861 ccccctcgcc cggggaaatt ccagattcgc gtggatgact cgcaaatcag aagagaccat
    10921 cactccctgg aacttcgagg aagtcgtgga taagggggcc tctgcccagt ccttcatcga
    10981 aaggatgact aactttgata aaaatctgcc taacgaaaag gtgcttccta aacactctct
    11041 gctgtacgag tacttcacag tttataacga gctcaccaag gtcaaatacg tcacagaagg
    11101 gatgagaaag ccagcattcc tgtctggaga gcagaagaaa gctatcgtgg acctcctctt
    11161 caagacgaac cggaaagtta ccgtgaaaca gctcaaagaa gactatttca aaaagattga
    11221 atgtttcgac tctgttgaaa tcagcggagt ggaggatcgc ttcaacgcat ccctgggaac
    11281 gtatcacgat ctcctgaaaa tcattaaaga caaggacttc ctggacaatg aggagaacga
    11341 ggacattctt gaggacattg tcctcaccct tacgttgttt gaagataggg agatgattga
    11401 agaacgcttg aaaacttacg ctcatctctt cgacgacaaa gtcatgaaac agctcaagag
    11461 gcgccgatat acaggatggg ggcggctgtc aagaaaactg atcaatggga tccgagacaa
    11521 gcagagtgga aagacaatcc tggattttct taagtccgat ggatttgcca accggaactt
    11581 catgcagttg atccatgatg actctctcac ctttaaggag gacatccaga aagcacaagt
    11641 ttctggccag ggggacagtc ttcacgagca catcgctaat cttgcaggta gcccagctat
    11701 caaaaaggga atactgcaga ccgttaaggt cgtggatgaa ctcgtcaaag taatgggaag
    11761 gcataagccc gagaatatcg ttatcgagat ggcccgagag aaccaaacta cccagaaggg
    11821 acagaagaac agtagggaaa ggatgaagag gattgaagag ggtataaaag aactggggtc
    11881 ccaaatcctt aaggaacacc cagttgaaaa cacccagctt cagaatgaga agctctacct
    11941 gtactacctg cagaacggca gggacatgta cgtggatcag gaactggaca tcaatcggct
    12001 ctccgactac gacgtggatc atatcgtgcc ccagtctttt ctcaaagatg attctattga
    12061 taataaagtg ttgacaagat ccgataaaaa tagagggaag agtgataacg tcccctcaga
    12121 agaagttgtc aagaaaatga aaaattattg gcggcagctg ctgaacgcca aactgatcac
    12181 acaacggaag ttcgataatc tgactaaggc tgaacgaggt ggcctgtctg agttggataa
    12241 agccggcttc atcaaaaggc agcttgttga gacacgccag atcaccaagc acgtggccca
    12301 aattctcgat tcacgcatga acaccaagta cgatgaaaat gacaaactga ttcgagaggt
    12361 gaaagttatt actctgaagt ctaagctggt ctcagatttc agaaaggact ttcagtttta
    12421 taaggtgaga gagatcaaca attaccacca tgcgcatgat gcctacctga atgcagtggt
    12481 aggcactgca cttatcaaaa aatatcccaa gcttgaatct gaatttgttt acggagacta
    12541 taaagtgtac gatgttagga aaatgatcgc aaagtctgag caggaaatag gcaaggccac
    12601 cgctaagtac ttcttttaca gcaatattat gaattttttc aagaccgaga ttacactggc
    12661 caatggagag attcggaagc gaccacttat cgaaacaaac ggagaaacag gagaaatcgt
    12721 gtgggacaag ggtagggatt tcgcgacagt ccggaaggtc ctgtccatgc cgcaggtgaa
    12781 catcgttaaa aagaccgaag tacagaccgg aggcttctcc aaggaaagta tcctcccgaa
    12841 aaggaacagc gacaagctga tcgcacgcaa aaaagattgg gaccccaaga aatacggcgg
    12901 attcgattct cctacagtcg cttacagtgt actggttgtg gccaaagtgg agaaagggaa
    12961 gtctaaaaaa ctcaaaagcg tcaaggaact gctgggcatc acaatcatgg agcgatcaag
    13021 cttcgaaaaa aaccccatcg actttctcga ggcgaaagga tataaagagg tcaaaaaaga
    13081 cctcatcatt aagcttccca agtactctct ctttgagctt gaaaacggcc ggaaacgaat
    13141 gctcgctagt gcgggcgagc tgcagaaagg taacgagctg gcactgccct ctaaatacgt
    13201 taatttcttg tatctggcca gccactatga aaagctcaaa gggtctcccg aagataatga
    13261 gcagaagcag ctgttcgtgg aacaacacaa acactacctt gatgagatca tcgagcaaat
    13321 aagcgaattc tccaaaagag tgatcctcgc cgacgctaac ctcgataagg tgctttctgc
    13381 ttacaataag cacagggata agcccatcag ggagcaggca gaaaacatta tccacttgtt
    13441 tactctgacc aacttgggcg cgcctgcagc cttcaagtac ttcgacacca ccatagacag
    13501 aaagcggtac acctctacaa aggaggtcct ggacgccaca ctgattcatc agtcaattac
    13561 ggggctctat gaaacaagaa tcgacctctc tcagctcggt ggagacagca gggctgaccc
    13621 caagaagaag aggaaggtgt gaccgcggat atctgcagaa gcttacgcgt cgacgtctcg
    13681 aggccggccg agctcgaatt tccccgatcg ttcaaacatt tggcaataaa gtttcttaag
    13741 attgaatcct gttgccggtc ttgcgatgat tatcatataa tttctgttga attacgttaa
    13801 gcatgtaata attaacatgt aatgcatgac gttatttatg agatgggttt ttatgattag
    13861 agtcccgcaa ttatacattt aatacgcgat agaaaacaaa atatagcgcg caaactagga
    13921 taaattatcg cgcgcggtgt catctatgtt actagatcgg gaattgatat cgtagggata
    13981 acagggtaat aagcttggca ctggccgtcg ttttacaacg tcgtgactgg gaaaaccctg
    14041 gcgttaccca acttaatcgc cttgcagcac atcccccttt cgccagctgg cgtaatagcg
    14101 aagaggcccg caccgatcgc ccttcccaac agttgcgcag cctgaatggc gaatgagctt
    14161 gagcttggat cagattgtcg tttcccgcct tcagtttaaa ctatcagtgt ttgacaggat
    14221 atattggcgg gtaaacctaa gagaaaagag cgtttattag aataacggat atttaaaagg
    14281 gcgtgaaaag gtttatccgt tcgtccattt gtatgtgcat gccaaccaca gggttcccct
    14341 cgggatcaa
//
